>Addgene plasmid #239611 | PKT2/CLP-Vector | addgene full sequence | sequence record 482449 | Addgene NGS Result
CTTGAGATCCTTTTTTTCTGCGCGTAATCTGCTGCTTGCAAACAAAAAAACCACCGCTACCAGCGGTGGT
TTGTTTGCCGGATCAAGAGCTACCAACTCTTTTTCCGAAGGTAACTGGCTTCAGCAGAGCGCAGATACCA
AATACTGTTCTTCTAGTGTAGCCGTAGTTAGGCCACCACTTCAAGAACTCTGTAGCACCGCCTACATACC
TCGCTCTGCTAATCCTGTTACCAGTGGCTGCTGCCAGTGGCGATAAGTCGTGTCTTACCGGGTTGGACTC
AAGACGATAGTTACCGGATAAGGCGCAGCGGTCGGGCTGAACGGGGGGTTCGTGCACACAGCCCAGCTTG
GAGCGAACGACCTACACCGAACTGAGATACCTACAGCGTGAGCTATGAGAAAGCGCCACGGTTCCCGAAG
GGAGAAAGGCGGACAGGTATCCGGTAAGCGGCAGGGTCGGAACAGGAGAGCGCACGAGGGAGCTTCCAGG
GGGAAACGCCTGGTATCTTTATAGTCCTGTCGGGTTTCGCCACCTCTGACTTGAGCGTCGATTTTTGTGA
TGCTCGTCAGGGGGGCGGAGCCTATGGAAAAACGCCAGCAACGCGGCCTTTTTACGGTTCCTGGCCTTTT
GCTGGCCTTTTGCTCACATGTTCTTTCCTGCGTTATCCCCTGATTCTGTGGATAACCGTATTACCGCCTT
TGAGTGAGCTGATACCGCTCGCCGCAGCCGAACGACCGAGCGCAGCGAGTCAGTGAGCGAGGAAGCGGAA
CAGATTTAAATGGTACCAGATCCCTATACAGTTGAAGTCGGAAGTTTACATACACCTTAGCCAAATACAT
TTAAACTCACTTTTTCACAATTCCTGACATTTAATCCTAGTAAAAATTCCCTGTCTTAGGTCAGTTAGGA
TCACCACTTTATTTTAAGAATGTGAAATATCAGAATAATAGTAGAGAGAATGATTCATTTCAGCTTTTAT
TTCTTTCATCACATTCCCAGTGGGTCAGAAGTTTACATACACTCAATTAGTATTTGGTAGCATTGCCTTT
AAATTGTTTAACTTGGTCTCCCTTTAGTGAGGGTTAATTGATAATTCCATACCACATTTGTAGAGGTTTT
ACTTGCTTTAAAAAACCTCCCACACCTCCCCCTGAACCTGAAACATAAAATGAATGCAATTGTTGTTGTT
AACTTGTTTATTGCAGCTTATAATGGTTACAAATAAAGCAATAGCATCACAAATTTCACAAATAAAGCAT
TTTTTTCACTGCATTCTAGTTGTGGTTTGTCCAAACTCATCAATGTATCTTATCATGTCTGGCCAGCTAG
CTGGGCCCTGGTACCTAGATCTGGATGCATTCGCGCGCACGTACGGTCTCGAGGAATTCCGACAGCGTGG
CTTCTCTCAAATGCACCCAGAAATAAAAACCAGTCCACCGCCGCCCATATGCGAAGCGTAATCTGGAACA
TCGTATGGGTAAGCAGCGTCGTCCTCGGGATTCGACGAGCAAACGCAGCCCATGGTGGAAGCTACTGTAC
ACCAACCTGTCAGGAGAGGAAAGAGAAGAAGGTTAGTACAATTGTCTAGATGCATTCCTAGGGCTGCAGG
GTTCATAGTGCCACTTTTCCTGCACTGCCCCATCTCCTGCCCACCCTTTCCCAGGCATAGACAGTCAGTG
ACTTACCAAACTCACAGGAGGGAGAAGGCAGAAGCTTGAATGTTCACAGAGACTACTGCACTTATATATG
GTTCTCCCCCACCCTGGGGAAAAAGGTGGAGCCAGTACACCACATCACTTTCCCAGTTTACCCAAGCCCC
ACCTTCTCTAGGCACCAGTTCAATTGCCCACCCCTCCCCCCAACTTCTCAGGGACTGTGGGCCATGTGCT
CTCTGCCCACTGAGGGGCACTCAGCCCTCAAGCATGCTCTTCTCCACTAGTCACCCCTATTGACCTTATG
TATGTGCCAATAATGGGAAAAACCCATTGACTCACCCCCTATTGACCTTTTGTACTGGGCAAAACCCAAT
GGAAAGTCCCTATTGACTCAGTGTACTTGGCTCCAATGGGACTTTCCTGTTGATTCACCCCTATTGACCT
TATGTACTGGGCAAAACCCATTGGAAAGTCCCTAATGACTCAGTATACATGTCAGTAATGGGAAAAACCC
ATTGGCTTACCTCCCATTGACCTTATGTACTGGGCAAAACCCATTGGAAAGTCCCTATTGACTCAATGTA
CTTGGCTCCAATGGGACTTTCCTGTTGACTCACCCCCTATTGACCTTATGTACTGGGCAAAACCCAATGG
AAAGTCCCTATTGAGTCAGTGTACTTGGCTCCAATGGGTTTTTCCCATTGACTCCTGCAGGAATTATCGC
TAGCTTGACCGGTATGCATCCTAGGTTTAAACTAGTAATCCCGGGATCTAATACGACTCACTATAGGGAG
ACCATCATTTTCTGGAATTTTCCAAGCTGTTTAAAGGCACAGTCAACTTAGTGTATGTAAACTTCTGACC
CACTGGAATTGTGATACAGTGAATTATAAGTGAAATAATCTGTCTGTAAACAATTGTTGGAAAAATGACT
TGTGTCATGCACAAAGTAGATGTCCTAACTGACTTGCCAAAACTATTGTTTGTTAACAAGAAATTTGTGG
AGTAGTTGAAAAACGAGTTTTAATGACTCCAACTTAAGTGTATGTAAACTTCCGACTTCAACTGTATAGG
GATCTGGATCCAGCTGCATCATGAACAATAAAACTGTCTGCTTACATAAACAGTAATACAAGGGGTGTTA
TGAGCCATATTCAACGGGAAACGTCGAGGCCGCGATTAAATTCCAACATGGATGCTGATTTATATGGGTA
TAAATGGGCTCGCGATAATGTCGGGCAATCAGGTGCGACAATCTATCGCTTGTATGGGAAGCCCGATGCG
CCAGAGTTGTTTCTGAAACATGGCAAAGGTAGCGTTGCCAATGATGTTACAGATGAGATGGTCAGACTAA
ACTGGCTGACGGAATTTATGCCTCTTCCGACCATCAAGCATTTTATCCGTACTCCTGATGATGCATGGTT
ACTCACCACTGCGATCCCCGGAAAAACAGCATTCCAGGTATTAGAAGAATATCCTGATTCAGGTGAAAAT
ATTGTTGATGCGCTGGCAGTGTTCCTGCGCCGGTTGCATTCGATTCCTGTTTGTAATTGTCCTTTTAACA
GCGATCGCGTATTTCGTCTCGCTCAGGCGCAATCACGAATGAATAACGGTTTGGTTGATGCGAGTGATTT
TGATGACGAGCGTAATGGCTGGCCTGTTGAACAAGTCTGGAAAGAAATGCATAAACTTTTGCCATTCTCA
CCGGATTCAGTCGTCACTCATGGTGATTTCTCACTTGATAACCTTATTTTTGACGAGGGGAAATTAATAG
GTTGTATTGATGTTGGACGAGTCGGAATCGCAGACCGATACCAGGATCTTGCCATCCTATGGAACTGCCT
CGGTGAGTTTTCTCCTTCATTACAGAAACGGCTTTTTCAAAAATATGGTATTGATAATCCTGATATGAAT
AAATTGCAGTTTCATTTGATGCTCGATGAGTTTTTCTAATCAGAATTGGTTAATTGGTTGTAACACTGGC
AAAAAGGATCTAGGTGAAGATCCTTTTTGATAATCTCATGACCAAAATCCCTTAACGTGAGTTTTCGTTC
CACTGAGCGTCAGACCCCGTAGAAAAGATCAAAGGATCTT
Features (pLannotate 1.2.2; 10 found; start..end, strand, type, name):
      2..590     +  rep_origin     ori: high-copy-number ColE1/pMB1/pBR322/pUC origin of replication
   1028..1066    -  CDS            SB100X (fragment): hyperactive variant of the Sleeping Beauty transposase (Mátés et al., 2009)
   1071..1089    -  promoter       T3 promoter: promoter for bacteriophage T3 RNA polymerase
   1097..1168    +  CDS            large T antigen (fragment): large T antigen from SV40 (simian virus 40)
   1191..1312    +  polyA_signal   SV40 poly(A) signal: SV40 polyadenylation signal
   1454..1481    -  CDS            3xHA (fragment): three tandem HA epitope tags
   1941..2148    -  promoter       mCMV promoter (fragment): mouse cytomegalovirus (CMV) immediate early promoter
   2265..2348    -  promoter       mCMV promoter (fragment): mouse cytomegalovirus (CMV) immediate early promoter
   2429..2447    +  promoter       T7 promoter: promoter for bacteriophage T7 RNA polymerase
   2800..3609    +  CDS            KanR: aminoglycoside phosphotransferase; aph(3')-Ia; confers resistance to kanamycin in bacteria or G418 (Geneticin®) in eukaryotes
