[The description below was written by a language model from this plasmid's Addgene catalogue record and pLannotate feature annotations shown in this document.]
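Description:
PKT2/CLP-Vector is an empty-backbone transposon vector for mammalian expression, 3,750 bp in total and built on a colE1/kanR plasmid backbone. It is propagated in E. coli as a high-copy plasmid through a ColE1/pUC-type origin of replication. Selection uses kanamycin, conferred by an aph(3')-Ia aminoglycoside phosphotransferase gene. No gene of interest is present; the record indicates that inserts are introduced by restriction enzyme cloning.

The automated annotation of the full sequence is fragmentary in the region between the origin and the resistance gene. It detects two fragments matched to the mouse cytomegalovirus immediate-early promoter, a short match to an HA epitope tag, and an SV40 polyadenylation signal next to a small piece of SV40 large T antigen sequence that probably belongs to the same SV40 late region. Flanking T3 and T7 bacteriophage promoters also appear, and these are commonly used as sequencing primer sites. The promoter fragments, HA match and poly(A) signal could together form a mammalian expression cassette, possibly one that adds an HA tag to an inserted coding sequence. However, their annotated strands do not all agree, and the record does not explicitly name the promoter or define the cloning site.

A very short match to the Sleeping Beauty SB100X transposase is too small to encode a functional enzyme. No transposon inverted repeats are annotated, and the catalogue fields do not say which transposon system is used. Transposase would presumably have to be supplied separately to integrate the cassette into the genome. The associated publication concerns cancer immunology and secreted factors, but the record does not describe specific applications beyond use as a transposon vector.
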