Addgene plasmid #239611: PKT2/CLP-Vector
Purpose: (Empty Backbone) Transposon vector
Depositing lab: Xin-yuan Guan. Depositing organization: University of Hong Kong. Publication: Cancer immunology data engine reveals secreted AOAH as a potential immunotherapy. Gong L, Luo J, Yang E, Ru B, Qi Z, Yang Y, Rani A, Purohit A, Zhang Y, Guan G, Paul R, Vu T, Chen Z, Ji R, Day CP, Wu C, Merlino G, Fitzgerald D, Altan-Bonnet G, Aldape K, Wu J, Guan X, Jiang P. Cell. 2025 Jul 24:S0092-8674(25)00793-7. doi: 10.1016/j.cell.2025.07.004. PubMed 40730154.
Backbone
  Vector backbone: colE1/kanR
  Backbone manufacturer: Ohlfest Lab
  Backbone size (bp): 3750
  Vector type: Mammalian Expression ; Transposon
Growth in bacteria
  Bacterial resistance: Kanamycin, 50 μg/mL
  Growth temperature: 37°C
  Growth strain: DH5alpha
  Copy number: High Copy
Gene/Insert
  Cloning method: Restriction Enzyme
Terms and licenses: Academic/Nonprofit Terms; Industry Terms: Not Available to Industry
How to cite: PKT2/CLP-Vector was a gift from Xin-yuan Guan (Addgene plasmid # 239611 ; http://n2t.net/addgene:239611 ; RRID:Addgene_239611)
